>Addgene plasmid #179480 | pKeratin-Electra1 | addgene full sequence | sequence record 371200 | Addgene NGS Result
GGATAACCGTATTACCGCCATGCATTAGTTATTAATAGTAATCAATTACGGGGTCATTAGTTCATAGCCC
ATATATGGAGTTCCGCGTTACATAACTTACGGTAAATGGCCCGCCTGGCTGACCGCCCAACGACCCCCGC
CCATTGACGTCAATAATGACGTATGTTCCCATAGTAACGCCAATAGGGACTTTCCATTGACGTCAATGGG
TGGAGTATTTACGGTAAACTGCCCACTTGGCAGTACATCAAGTGTATCATATGCCAAGTACGCCCCCTAT
TGACGTCAATGACGGTAAATGGCCCGCCTGGCATTATGCCCAGTACATGACCTTATGGGACTTTCCTACT
TGGCAGTACATCTACGTATTAGTCATCGCTATTACCATGGTGATGCGGTTTTGGCAGTACATCAATGGGC
GTGGATAGCGGTTTGACTCACGGGGATTTCCAAGTCTCCACCCCATTGACGTCAATGGGAGTTTGTTTTG
GCACCAAAATCAACGGGACTTTTCAAAATGTCGTAACAACTCCGCCCCATTGACGCAAATGGGCGGTAGG
CGTGTACGGTGGGAGGTCTATATAAGCAGAGCTGGTTTAGTGAACCGTCAGATCCGCTAGCACCATGAGC
TTCACCACTCGCTCCACCTTCTCCACCAACTACCGGTCCCTGGGCTCTGTCCAGGCGCCCAGCTACGGCG
CCCGGCCGGTCAGCAGCGCGGCCAGCGTCTATGCAGGCGCTGGGGGCTCTGGTTCCCGGATCTCCGTGTC
CCGCTCCACCAGCTTCAGGGGCGGCATGGGGTCCGGGGGCCTGGCCACCGGGATAGCCGGGGGTCTGGCA
GGAATGGGAGGCATCCAGAACGAGAAGGAGACCATGCAAAGCCTGAACGACCGCCTGGCCTCTTACCTGG
ACAGAGTGAGGAGCCTGGAGACCGAGAACCGGAGGCTGGAGAGCAAAATCCGGGAGCACTTGGAGAAGAA
GGGACCCCAGGTCAGAGACTGGAGCCATTACTTCAAGATCATCGAGGACCTGAGGGCTCAGATCTTCGCA
AATACTGTGGACAATGCCCGCATCGTTCTGCAGATTGACAATGCCCGTCTTGCTGCTGATGACTTTAGAG
TCAAGTATGAGACAGAGCTGGCCATGCGCCAGTCTGTGGAGAACGACATCCATGGGCTCCGCAAGGTCAT
TGATGACACCAATATCACACGACTGCAGCTGGAGACAGAGATCGAGGCTCTCAAGGAGGAGCTGCTCTTC
ATGAAGAAGAACCACGAAGAGGAAGTAAAAGGCCTACAAGCCCAGATTGCCAGCTCTGGGTTGACCGTGG
AGGTAGATGCCCCCAAATCTCAGGACCTCGCCAAGATCATGGCAGACATCCGGGCCCAATATGACGAGCT
GGCTCGGAAGAACCGAGAGGAGCTAGACAAGTACTGGTCTCAGCAGATTGAGGAGAGCACCACAGTGCTC
ACCACACAGTCTGCTGAGGTTGGAGCTGCTGAGACGACGCTCACAGAGCTGAGACGTACAGTCCAGTCCT
TGGAGATCGACCTGGACTCCATGAGAAATCTGAAGGCCAGCTTGGAGAACAGCCTGAGGGAGGTGGAGGC
CCGCTACGCCCTACAGATGGAGCAGCTCAACGGGATCCTGCTGCACCTTGAGTCAGAGCTGGCACAGACC
CGGGCAGAGGGACAGCGCCAGGCCCAGGAGTATGAGGCCCTGCTGAACATCAAGGTCAAGCTGGAGGCTG
AGATCGCCACCTACCGCCGCCTGCTGGAAGATGGCGAGGACTTTAATCTTGGTGATGCCTTGGACAGCAG
CAACTCCATGCAAACCATCCAAAAGACCACCACCCGCCGGATAGTGGATGGCAAAGTGGTGTCTGAGACC
AATGACACCAAAGTTCTGAGGCATCGAATTCTGCAGTCGACGGTACCCATGGTGTCTAAGGGCGAAGAGC
TGATCGAGGAAAATATGCGTATGAAGGTGGTCATGGAAGGTTCGGTCAACGGCCACCAATTCAAATGCAC
AGGTGAAGGAGAAGGCAGACCGTACGAGGGAGTGCAAACCATGAGGATCAAAGTCATCGAGGGAGGACCC
CTGCCATTTGCCTTTGACATTCTTGCCACGTCGTTCCTGTTCGGCAGCAAGACCTTTATCAAGTACCCGG
CCGACATCCCTGATTTCTTCAAACAGTCCTTTCCTGAGGGCTTTACTTGGGAAAGAGTTACGAGATACGA
AGATGGTGGAGTCGTCACCGTCACGCAGGACACCAGCCTTGAGGATGGGGGGCTCGTCTACAACGTCAAG
GTCAGAGGGGTAAACTTTCCCTCCAATGGTCCCGTGATGCAGAAGAAGACCGAGGGTTGGGAGCCTTTCA
CAGAGATGATGTATCCAGCAAATGGTGGTCTGAGAGGATATACCGACATCGCACTGAAAGTTGATGGTGA
TGGCCATCTGCACGCCAACATCGTGACAACTTACAGGTCAAAAAAGACCGTCGGGGACATCAAGATGCCC
GGTGTCCATGCCGTTGATTACCGCCTGGAAAGGGTCGAAGAGAGTGACAATGAAACCTACGTAGTGCTAA
GAGAAGTGGCAGTTGCCAAATACAGCAACCTTGGTGGTGGCATGGACGAGCTGTACAAGTAAGATATCCA
GCACAGTGGCGGCCGCGACTCTAGATCATAATCAGCCATACCACATTTGTAGAGGTTTTACTTGCTTTAA
AAAACCTCCCACACCTCCCCCTGAACCTGAAACATAAAATGAATGCAATTGTTGTTGTTAACTTGTTTAT
TGCAGCTTATAATGGTTACAAATAAAGCAATAGCATCACAAATTTCACAAATAAAGCATTTTTTTCACTG
CATTCTAGTTGTGGTTTGTCCAAACTCATCAATGTATCTTAAGGCGTAAATTGTAAGCGTTAATATTTTG
TTAAAATTCGCGTTAAATTTTTGTTAAATCAGCTCATTTTTTAACCAATAGGCCGAAATCGGCAAAATCC
CTTATAAATCAAAAGAATAGACCGAGATAGGGT
[37 nt withheld, positions 3044-3080]
AAAGAACGTGGACTCCAACGTCAAAGG
[49 nt withheld, positions 3108-3156]
T
[91 nt withheld, positions 3158-3248]
G
[124 nt withheld, positions 3250-3373]
CAGGTGGCACTTTTCGGGGAAATGTGCGCGGAACCCCTATTTGTTTATTTTTCTAAATACATTCAAATAT
GTATCCGCTCATGAGACAATAACCCTGATAAATGCTTCAATAATATTGAAAAAGGAAGAGTCCTGAGGCG
GAAAGAACCAGCTGTGGAATGTGTGTCAGTTAGGGTGTGGAAAGTCCCCAGGCTCCCCAGCAGGCAGAAG
TATGCAAAGCATGCATCTCAATTAGTCAGCAACCAGGTGTGGAAAGTCCCCAGGCTCCCCAGCAGGCAGA
AGTATGCAAAGCATGCATCTCAATTAGTCAGCAACCATAGTCCCGCCCCTAACTCCGCCCATCCCGCCCC
TAACTCCGCCCAGTTCCGCCCATTCTCCGCCCCATGGCTGACTAATTTTTTTTATTTATGCAGAGGCCGA
GGCCGCCTCGGCCTCTGAGCTATTCCAGAAGTAGTGAGGAGGCTTTTTTGGAGGCCTAGGCTTTTGCAAA
GATCGATCAAGAGACAGGATGAGGATCGTTTCGCATGATTGAACAAGATGGATTGCACGCAGGTTCTCCG
GCCGCTTGGGTGGAGAGGCTATTCGGCTATGACTGGGCACAACAGACAATCGGCTGCTCTGATGCCGCCG
TGTTCCGGCTGTCAGCGCAGGGGCGCCCGGTTCTTTTTGTCAAGACCGACCTGTCCGGTGCCCTGAATGA
ACTGCAAGACGAGGCAGCGCGGCTATCGTGGCTGGCCACGACGGGCGTTCCTTGCGCAGCTGTGCTCGAC
GTTGTCACTGAAGCGGGAAGGGACTGGCTGCTATTGGGCGAAGTGCCGGGGCAGGATCTCCTGTCATCTC
ACCTTGCTCCTGCCGAGAAAGTATCCATCATGGCTGATGCAATGCGGCGGCTGCATACGCTTGATCCGGC
TACCTGCCCATTCGACCACCAAGCGAAACATCGCATCGAGCGAGCACGTACTCGGATGGAAGCCGGTCTT
GTCGATCAGGATGATCTGGACGAAGAGCATCAGGGGCTCGCGCCAGCCGAACTGTTCGCCAGGCTCAAGG
CGAGCATGCCCGACGGCGAGGATCTCGTCGTGACCCATGGCGATGCCTGCTTGCCGAATATCATGGTGGA
AAATGGCCGCTTTTCTGGATTCATCGACTGTGGCCGGCTGGGTGTGGCGGACCGCTATCAGGACATAGCG
TTGGCTACCCGTGATATTGCTGAAGAGCTTGGCGGCGAATGGGCTGACCGCTTCCTCGTGCTTTACGGTA
TCGCCGCTCCCGATTCGCAGCGCATCGCCTTCTATCGCCTTCTTGACGAGTTCTTCTGAGCGGGACTCTG
GGGTTCGAAATGACCGACCAAGCGACGCCCAACCTGCCATCACGAGATTTCGATTCCACCGCCGCCTTCT
ATGAAAGGTTGGGCTTCGGAATCGTTTTCCGGGACGCCGGCTGGATGATCCTCCAGCGCGGGGATCTCAT
GCTGGAGTTCTTCGCCCACCCTAGGGGGAGGCTAACTGAAACACGGAAGGAGACAATACCGGAAGGAACC
CGCGCTATGACGGCAATAAAAAGACAGAATAAAACGCACGGTGTTGGGTCGTTTGTTCATAAACGCGGGG
TTCGGTCCCAGGGCTGGCACTCTGTCGATACCCCACCGAGACCCCATTGGGGCCAATACGCCCGCGTTTC
TTCCTTTTCCCCACCCCACCCCCCAAGTTCGGGTGAAGGCCCAGGGCTCGCAGCCAACGTCGGGGCGGCA
GGCCCTGCCATAGCCTCAGGTTACTCATATATACTTTAGATTGATTTAAAACTTCATTTTTAATTTAAAA
GGATCTAGGTGAAGATCCTTTTTGATAATCTCATGACCAAAATCCCTTAACGTGAGTTTTCGTTCCACTG
AGCGTCAGACCCCGTAGAAAAGATCAAAGGATCTTCTTGAGATCCTTTTTTTCTGCGCGTAATCTGCTGC
TTGCAAACAAAAAAACCACCGCTACCAGCGGTGGTTTGTTTGCCGGATCAAGAGCTACCAACTCTTTTTC
CGAAGGTAACTGGCTTCAGCAGAGCGCAGATACCAAATACTGTTCTTCTAGTGTAGCCGTAGTTAGGCCA
CCACTTCAAGAACTCTGTAGCACCGCCTACATACCTCGCTCTGCTAATCCTGTTACCAGTGGCTGCTGCC
AGTGGCGATAAGTCGTGTCTTACCGGGTTGGACTCAAGACGATAGTTACCGGATAAGGCGCAGCGGTCGG
GCTGAACGGGGGGTTCGTGCACACAGCCCAGCTTGGAGCGAACGACCTACACCGAACTGAGATACCTACA
GCGTGAGCTATGAGAAAGCGCCACGCTTCCCGAAGGGAGAAAGGCGGACAGGTATCCGGTAAGCGGCAGG
GTCGGAACAGGAGAGCGCACGAGGGAGCTTCCAGGGGGAAACGCCTGGTATCTTTATAGTCCTGTCGGGT
TTCGCCACCTCTGACTTGAGCGTCGATTTTTGTGATGCTCGTCAGGGGGGCGGAGCCTATGGAAAAACGC
CAGCAACGCGGCCTTTTTACGGTTCCTGGCCTTTTGCTGGCCTTTTGCTCACATGTTCTTTCCTGCGTTA
TCCCCTGATTCTGT
Features (pLannotate 1.2.2; 16 found; start..end, strand, type, name):
     86..389     +  enhancer       CMV enhancer: human cytomegalovirus immediate early enhancer
    462..479     -  promoter       CMV promoter (fragment): human cytomegalovirus (CMV) immediate early promoter
    542..593     +  promoter       CMVd2 promoter: truncated human cytomegalovirus (CMV) immediate early promoter that yields moderately reduced expression relative to the full-length promoter
    625..1914    +  CDS            KRT18: K1C18_HUMAN - Also known as CYK18. Experimental evidence at protein level: Swiss-Prot protein existence level 1. Involved in the uptake of thrombin-antithrombin complexes by hepatic cells (By similarity). When phosphorylated, plays a role in filament reorganization. Involved in the delivery of mutated CFTR to the plasma membrane. Together with KRT8, is involved in interleukin-6 (IL-6)-mediated barrier protection. From Homo sapiens (Human).
   1914..1937    +  misc_feature   MCS (fragment): multiple cloning site
   1939..2649    +  CDS            mRuby3: monomeric red fluorescent protein derived from mRuby2, with improved brightness and photostability (Bajar et al., 2016)
   2684..2767    +  CDS            large T antigen (fragment): large T antigen from SV40 (simian virus 40)
   2790..2911    +  polyA_signal   SV40 poly(A) signal: SV40 polyadenylation signal
   2945..3373    -  rep_origin     f1 ori (sequence partly withheld): f1 bacteriophage origin of replication; arrow indicates direction of (+) strand synthesis
   3400..3504    +  promoter       AmpR promoter: bla
   3506..3863    +  promoter       SV40 promoter: SV40 enhancer and early promoter
   3898..4692    +  CDS            NeoR/KanR: aminoglycoside phosphotransferase from Tn5; aph(3')-II (or nptII); confers resistance to neomycin, kanamycin, and G418 (Geneticin®)
   4713..4865    +  CDS            ble (fragment): BLE_KLEPN - Experimental evidence at protein level: Swiss-Prot protein existence level 1. Binding protein with a strong affinity to the bleomycin family of antibiotics. Binds to CL990; an antimitotic-antibiotic compound. From Klebsiella pneumoniae.
   4924..4971    +  polyA_signal   HSV TK poly(A) signal: herpes simplex virus thymidine kinase polyadenylation signal (Cole and Stacy, 1985)
   5062..5078    -  polyA_signal   bGH poly(A) signal (fragment): bovine growth hormone polyadenylation signal
   5300..5888    +  rep_origin     ori: high-copy-number ColE1/pMB1/pBR322/pUC origin of replication
