[The description below was written by a language model from this plasmid's Addgene catalogue record and pLannotate feature annotations shown in this document.]
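Description:
pKeratin-Electra1 is a mammalian expression plasmid built on the Clontech pN1 backbone, in which a fluorescent protein sits downstream of the cloning site so that the inserted gene is tagged at its C terminus. It is a high-copy plasmid of about 6 kb, replicating in E. coli from a ColE1/pUC-type origin, and it also carries an f1 origin. A single NeoR/KanR (aminoglycoside phosphotransferase) gene serves both hosts. A bacterial bla-type promoter drives it for kanamycin selection, and the SV40 enhancer/early promoter, with an HSV TK polyadenylation signal, drives it for G418 selection of transfected mammalian cells.

The payload is a roughly 2 kb fusion cassette under the human CMV immediate-early enhancer and promoter, terminated by the SV40 poly(A) signal. The feature table identifies the keratin portion as human KRT18 (keratin 18), an intermediate filament protein. It is joined through a short remnant of the multiple cloning site to a fluorescent protein reading frame of about 710 bp. The automated annotation labels that frame mRuby3, but the catalogue entry states that it is Electra1, a blue fluorescent protein with excitation at 402 nm and emission at 456 nm. The mRuby3 label most likely reflects sequence similarity to a related protein in the annotation database rather than the actual identity of the tag. The short large T antigen, ble and bGH poly(A) fragments in the table also look like minor backbone matches rather than functional elements.

The plasmid is intended for labelling the keratin filament network in mammalian cells with a blue fluorophore. This allows imaging of the cytoskeleton and shows how Electra1 performs as a fusion tag.
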