Addgene plasmid #179480: pKeratin-Electra1
Purpose: Keratin labeling with blue fluorescent protein Electra1
Depositing lab: Kiryl Piatkevich. Publication: Dual-expression system for blue fluorescent protein optimization. Papadaki S, Wang X, Wang Y, Zhang H, Jia S, Liu S, Yang M, Zhang D, Jia JM, Koster RW, Namikawa K, Piatkevich KD. Sci Rep. 2022 Jun 17;12(1):10190. doi: 10.1038/s41598-022-13214-0. PubMed 35715437.
Backbone
  Vector backbone: pN1
  Backbone manufacturer: Clontech
  Backbone size w/o insert (bp): 3949
  Total vector size (bp): 5977
  Vector type: Mammalian Expression
  Selectable markers: Neomycin (select with G418)
Growth in bacteria
  Bacterial resistance: Kanamycin, 50 μg/mL
  Growth temperature: 37°C
  Growth strain: DH5alpha
  Copy number: High Copy
Gene/Insert
  Gene/Insert name: Keratin-Electra1
  Species: Synthetic
  Insert size (bp): 2028
  GenBank ID: NM_199187.1 OL631606
  Promoter: CMV
  Tag / fusion protein: Electra1 (C terminal on backbone)
  Cloning method: Restriction Enzyme; 5′ cloning site KpnI (not destroyed); 3′ cloning site EcoRV (not destroyed)
  Sequencing primers: 5′ CMV-F; 3′ SV40pA-R
Terms and licenses: Academic/Nonprofit Terms; Industry Terms: Not Available to Industry
Depositor comments: Excitation:402nm, Emission:456nm
How to cite: pKeratin-Electra1 was a gift from Kiryl Piatkevich (Addgene plasmid # 179480 ; http://n2t.net/addgene:179480 ; RRID:Addgene_179480)
